>Addgene plasmid #217106 | pCMV-P3_AG-Tn | addgene full sequence | sequence record 442955 | Addgene NGS Result
GACATTGATTATTGACTAGTTATTAATAGTAATCAATTACGGGGTCATTAGTTCATAGCCCATATATGGA
GTTCCGCGTTACATAACTTACGGTAAATGGCCCGCCTGGCTGACCGCCCAACGACCCCCGCCCATTGACG
TCAATAATGACGTATGTTCCCATAGTAACGCCAATAGGGACTTTCCATTGACGTCAATGGGTGGAGTATT
TACGGTAAACTGCCCACTTGGCAGTACATCAAGTGTATCATATGCCAAGTACGCCCCCTATTGACGTCAA
TGACGGTAAATGGCCCGCCTGGCATTATGCCCAGTACATGACCTTATGGGACTTTCCTACTTGGCAGTAC
ATCTACGTATTAGTCATCGCTATTACCATGGTGATGCGGTTTTGGCAGTACATCAATGGGCGTGGATAGC
GGTTTGACTCACGGGGATTTCCAAGTCTCCACCCCATTGACGTCAATGGGAGTTTGTTTTGGCACCAAAA
TCAACGGGACTTTCCAAAATGTCGTAACAACTCCGCCCCATTGACGCAAATGGGCGGTAGGCGTGTACGG
TGGGAGGTCTATATAAGCAGAGCTCTCTGGCTAACTAGAGAACCCACTGCTTACTGGCTTATCGAAATTA
ATACGACTCACTATAGGGAGACCCAAGCTTGGTACCGAGCTCGGATCCACTAGTAACGGCCGCCAGTGTG
CTGGAATTCGCCGCCACCATGCCTAGATCTTGTGCCGCCGCCTTCTGCAAAAACAACGCCGAGAACGTGA
AGAAGAGAGGCCTGAACATCACCTTCCACAGCTTCCCCAGCGATGATAGCCTGCCCAAGTGGATCGACTT
CTGCAAGAGGGACGAGCACTGGAAGCCCACCAAGATCAGCACAGTGTGCAGCCTGCACTTTAAGCCCGAC
GACTACCAGATGGCCAAGAGCAGCCTGCCTCAAACACTCCCCGTGCTGAAGAGACTTAAGCCCTACGCCA
TCCCTTCTCTGATTCAGCCCGCTGACTTCATCCAAAACGAGCCCAGCAACATGACAGCCCCCCTGAAGGA
ATGTAACCAGCCCAACGTGGAGTTCCAAACCGACAGCGAGTACTTCAGCGACGTGGAGAACGTTCCTAGC
CAGACCATCATCGACATGAAGAGAGAGCTGGACCAGGTGAAGGAGGACAACAGAAAGCTGATCGAGGTGA
ACACCAACCTGAGAGACAAGCTGCACAGCTACTTCAACGAGAACAAGAGACTGAAGGCCGAGATCGACAA
CCTGCAGAAGCACATCAGCAAGAAGGACGCCGGCATCGATGAAGCTGCTCTGGTGACAGCCATGAAGGAG
AGACTGAAGCCCACCCTGAGCGAGAACCAGATCGACATCATCCTGAAGAAGAAGAAGAGAGTGGTGTGGA
CCAAGGAGGAGATTGGAAGCGCCCTGACCCTTAAGTACTTCGGCCTGAGATGCTACAAGTACCTGGCCAA
GGACAGAAAGTTTCCCCTGCCCGCTGATGCTACCCTGAAGAGATACACCAAGAACCTGGTGGTGAAGGAG
GGAATCCTGGACGACGTGCTGAAGCTGATCAGCAACCTGACCAGCACCTTCACCGAGAAGGACAGACTTT
GCGCCCTGAGCTTCGACGAGATGAAGGTGAACAGAATCATCGAGCTGGACAAGGCCAGCGACGAGATTAT
TGGCCCCCACAACTATCTGCAGGTGGTGATGGCTAGAGGCCTGTGCAACAAGTGGAAGCAGCCCGTGTAC
ATCGGCTTCGACAAGAAGATGACCAAGGAGATCCTGCTGAAGATCATCGAGAAGCTGAGCGAGATCAACA
TCAACGTGGTGGCCATCATCAGCGACAACTGCAGCACCAACGTGAGCTGCTGGAAAGAACTGGGCGCCAA
GGATTATGAGAGGCCCTACTTCCAGCATCCCACCACCCTGAACAACGTGTACGTGATCCCTGACGCTCCT
CACCTTCTGAAGCTGCTGAGAAACTGGTTCCTGGACAGCGGCTTCACCTACAACGGCAAGCACATCAAGG
CCGACCTGCTGTTCGATATGATCGCCAGCAGAAACGAGACAGAGATCACCCCCCTGTACAAGCTGAGCAA
GACCCACCTGGTGATGACCCCTCAGGAGAGACAGAACGTGAGAAGAGCCGCTCAGCTGCTGTCTCATACC
ACAGCTATCAGCCTGAGAAGATACTTCAAGAACAACGCCGAGGCTACAGACCTGGCCAACTTCATCGAGA
AGGTGGACCTGTGGTTCAGCATCAGCAACAGCTACAGCCCCTTCGCCAAGCTGGACTACAAGAAGAGCTA
CACCGCCAGCGACGACCAAATCAAAGCCCTGGACGAGATGTTCGAGATCGTGAGCAACATGACCGTGATC
GGCAAGCACAGCCTGCAGATCTTCCAGAAGAGCCTGCTGATGCAGATCACCAGCCTGAAGCTGCTGTACG
ACGACCTGCACAAGAGACACAACATCAGCTTCATCAGCACCCACAAGCTGAACCAGGACGTGCTGGAGAA
CTTCTTCAGCCAGCTGAGACAGATCGGAGGCGTGTACGATCACCCTAGCCCTATGAGCTGCATCCACAGA
ATCAAGATGATCATCCTGGGCAAGGCCCCTACCTTCCTGAAGAACCAGACCGACCTGGAGCCTAGCACAT
TCAGCTGCACCGACGAGTACATCAGCAGCCAGATCAGAACCAGCATCGAGATCGAGAACGAGGGAAGCGA
GCAGGCTAATGACGGCGACATCATCAGCGCCAGCATCATCACAAGCGCCCTGAATCAGCCCCCTGTGAAG
CAAAGCATTCAGAGCGACACCCTGTCTAGCAGAAGCAGCGAGATGCTGAGCAGCGTTAGCAGCAGCGCTA
TTGAGCTGCCTGAACAAGACAGCGACGGACTGGAGTACATCATGGGCTACATCGGCAGACAGTGCTTCGA
GAAGTTCCCCCACCTGAACCTGGGAAACCTGAGCCTGAACCTGAACAGCGACCACAGCTATAGCCACCCT
CCCAGCTTTGTGAAGCATCTGAGCGTGGCCGGACTTTTTGTTCCTAGCGAGGCCTTTCTGAAGCAGGGCT
ACAAGATGGAGAAGATCTTCCAGAAGCTGCACCCCAACGGCAACTTCAACAAGAAGAGGTACATCAGCAA
GAGACTGGTGAAGAGACTGCAGAAGGAGTTCCCTGAGCTGCCTCTGATTGTGGTGCAACAGTTCGCCAAG
CACAGAATCAACATCAGAATCAAGTTCCTGAACATGAAGATCGCCAACGAGAAGAGAGTGAACAACAAGA
GAAAGGCCCCCAGCCATAGCAAAACCGCCAAGAAGTGCGAGAAGCTGCAGATCAGCTGCTTCGTGGCGGC
CGCTCGAGCATGCATCTAGAGGGCCCTATTCTATAGTGTCACCTAAATGCTAGAGCTCGCTGATCAGCCT
CGACTGTGCCTTCTAGTTGCCAGCCATCTGTTGTTTGCCCCTCCCCCGTGCCTTCCTTGACCCTGGAAGG
TGCCACTCCCACTGTCCTTTCCTAATAAAATGAGGAAATTGCATCGCATTGTCTGAGTAGGTGTCATTCT
ATTCTGGGGGGTGGGGTGGGGCAGGACAGCAAGGGGGAGGATTGGGAAGACAATAGCAGGCATGCTGGGG
ATGCGGTGGGCTCTATGGCTTCTGAGGCGGAAAGAACCAGCTGGGGCTCTAGGGGGTATCCCC
[124 nt withheld, positions 3704-3827]
C
[91 nt withheld, positions 3829-3919]
A
[49 nt withheld, positions 3921-3969]
CCTTTGACGTTGGAGTCCACGTTCTTT
[37 nt withheld, positions 3997-4033]
ACCCTATCTCGGTCTATTCTTTTGATTTATAAGGGATTTTGCCGATTTCGGCCTATTGGTTAAAAAATGA
GCTGATTTAACAAAAATTTAACGCGAATTAATTCTGTGGAATGTGTGTCAGTTAGGGTGTGGAAAGTCCC
CAGGCTCCCCAGCAGGCAGAAGTATGCAAAGCATGCATCTCAATTAGTCAGCAACCAGGTGTGGAAAGTC
CCCAGGCTCCCCAGCAGGCAGAAGTATGCAAAGCATGCATCTCAATTAGTCAGCAACCATAGTCCCGCCC
CTAACTCCGCCCATCCCGCCCCTAACTCCGCCCAGTTCCGCCCATTCTCCGCCCCATGGCTGACTAATTT
TTTTTATTTATGCAGAGGCCGAGGCCGCCTCTGCCTCTGAGCTATTCCAGAAGTAGTGAGGAGGCTTTTT
TGGAGGCCTAGGCTTTTGCAAAAAGCTCCCCGAAATGACCGACCAAGCGACGCCCAACCTGCCATCACGA
GATTTCGATTCCACCGCCGCCTTCTATGAAAGGTTGGGCTTCGGAATCGTTTTCCGGGACGCCGGCTGGA
TGATCCTCCAGCGCGGGGATCTCATGCTGGAGTTCTTCGCCCACCCCAACTTGTTTATTGCAGCTTATAA
TGGTTACAAATAAAGCAATAGCATCACAAATTTCACAAATAAAGCATTTTTTTCACTGCATTCTAGTTGT
GGTTTGTCCAAACTCATCAATGTATCTTATCATGTCTGTATACCGTCGACCTCTAGCTAGAGCTTGGCGT
AATCATGGTCATAGCTGTTTCCTGTGTGAAATTGTTATCCGCTCACAATTCCACACAACATACGAGCCGG
AAGCATAAAGTGTAAAGCCTGGGGTGCCTAATGAGTGAGCTAACTCACATTAATTGCGTTGCGCTCACTG
CCCGCTTTCCAGTCGGGAAACCTGTCGTGCCAGCTGCATTAATGAATCGGCCAACGCGCGGGGAGAGGCG
GTTTGCGTATTGGGCGCTCTTCCGCTTCCTCGCTCACTGACTCGCTGCGCTCGGTCGTTCGGCTGCGGCG
AGCGGTATCAGCTCACTCAAAGGCGGTAATACGGTTATCCACAGAATCAGGGGATAACGCAGGAAAGAAC
ATGTGAGCAAAAGGCCAGCAAAAGGCCAGGAACCGTAAAAAGGCCGCGTTGCTGGCGTTTTTCCATAGGC
TCCGCCCCCCTGACGAGCATCACAAAAATCGACGCTCAAGTCAGAGGTGGCGAAACCCGACAGGACTATA
AAGATACCAGGCGTTTCCCCCTGGAAGCTCCCTCGTGCGCTCTCCTGTTCCGACCCTGCCGCTTACCGGA
TACCTGTCCGCCTTTCTCCCTTCGGGAAGCGTGGCGCTTTCTCATAGCTCACGCTGTAGGTATCTCAGTT
CGGTGTAGGTCGTTCGCTCCAAGCTGGGCTGTGTGCACGAACCCCCCGTTCAGCCCGACCGCTGCGCCTT
ATCCGGTAACTATCGTCTTGAGTCCAACCCGGTAAGACACGACTTATCGCCACTGGCAGCAGCCACTGGT
AACAGGATTAGCAGAGCGAGGTATGTAGGCGGTGCTACAGAGTTCTTGAAGTGGTGGCCTAACTACGGCT
ACACTAGAAGAACAGTATTTGGTATCTGCGCTCTGCTGAAGCCAGTTACCTTCGGAAAAAGAGTTGGTAG
CTCTTGATCCGGCAAACAAACCACCGCTGGTAGCGGTGGTTTTTTTGTTTGCAAGCAGCAGATTACGCGC
AGAAAAAAAGGATCTCAAGAAGATCCTTTGATCTTTTCTACGGGGTCTGACGCTCAGTGGAACGAAAACT
CACGTTAAGGGATTTTGGTCATGAGATTATCAAAAAGGATCTTCACCTAGATCCTTTTAAATTAAAAATG
AAGTTTTAAATCAATCTAAAGTATATATGAGTAAACTTGGTCTGACAGTTACCAATGCTTAATCAGTGAG
GCACCTATCTCAGCGATCTGTCTATTTCGTTCATCCATAGTTGCCTGACTCCCCGTCGTGTAGATAACTA
CGATACGGGAGGGCTTACCATCTGGCCCCAGTGCTGCAATGATACCGCGAGACCCACGCTCACCGGCTCC
AGATTTATCAGCAATAAACCAGCCAGCCGGAAGGGCCGAGCGCAGAAGTGGTCCTGCAACTTTATCCGCC
TCCATCCAGTCTATTAATTGTTGCCGGGAAGCTAGAGTAAGTAGTTCGCCAGTTAATAGTTTGCGCAACG
TTGTTGCCATTGCTACAGGCATCGTGGTGTCACGCTCGTCGTTTGGTATGGCTTCATTCAGCTCCGGTTC
CCAACGATCAAGGCGAGTTACATGATCCCCCATGTTGTGCAAAAAAGCGGTTAGCTCCTTCGGTCCTCCG
ATCGTTGTCAGAAGTAAGTTGGCCGCAGTGTTATCACTCATGGTTATGGCAGCACTGCATAATTCTCTTA
CTGTCATGCCATCCGTAAGATGCTTTTCTGTGACTGGTGAGTACTCAACCAAGTCATTCTGAGAATAGTG
TATGCGGCGACCGAGTTGCTCTTGCCCGGCGTCAATACGGGATAATACCGCGCCACATAGCAGAACTTTA
AAAGTGCTCATCATTGGAAAACGTTCTTCGGGGCGAAAACTCTCAAGGATCTTACCGCTGTTGAGATCCA
GTTCGATGTAACCCACTCGTGCACCCAACTGATCTTCAGCATCTTTTACTTTCACCAGCGTTTCTGGGTG
AGCAAAAACAGGAAGGCAAAATGCCGCAAAAAAGGGAATAAGGGCGACACGGAAATGTTGAATACTCATA
CTCTTCCTTTTTCAATATTATTGAAGCATTTATCAGGGTTATTGTCTCATGAGCGGATACATATTTGAAT
GTATTTAGAAAAATAAACAAATAGGGGTTCCGCGCACATTTCCCCGAAAAGTGCCACCTGACGTCGACGG
ATCGGGAGATCTCCCGATCCCCTATGGTGCACTCTCAGTACAATCTGCTCTGATGCCGCATAGTTAAGCC
AGTATCTGCTCCCTGCTTGTGTGTTGGAGGTCGCTGAGTAGTGCGCGAGCAAAATTTAAGCTACAACAAG
GCAAGGCTTGACCGACAATTGCATGAAGAATCTGCTTAGGGTTAGGCGTTTTGCGCTGCTTCGCGATGTA
CGGGCCAGATATACGCGTT
Features (pLannotate 1.2.2; 19 found; start..end, strand, type, name):
      1..380     +  enhancer       CMV enhancer: human cytomegalovirus immediate early enhancer
    381..584     +  promoter       CMV promoter: human cytomegalovirus (CMV) immediate early promoter
    580..613     +  LTR            5' LTR (truncated) (fragment): truncated 5' long terminal repeat (LTR) from HIV-1
    629..647     +  promoter       T7 promoter: promoter for bacteriophage T7 RNA polymerase
   3390..3408    -  promoter       SP6 promoter: promoter for bacteriophage SP6 RNA polymerase
   3434..3658    +  polyA_signal   bGH poly(A) signal: bovine growth hormone polyadenylation signal
   3662..3683    +  promoter       SV40 promoter (fragment): SV40 enhancer and early promoter
   3704..4132    +  rep_origin     f1 ori (sequence partly withheld): f1 bacteriophage origin of replication; arrow indicates direction of (+) strand synthesis
   4146..4475    +  promoter       SV40 promoter: SV40 enhancer and early promoter
   4488..4646    +  CDS            ble (fragment): BLE_KLEPN - Experimental evidence at protein level: Swiss-Prot protein existence level 1. Binding protein with a strong affinity to the bleomycin family of antibiotics. Binds to CL990; an antimitotic-antibiotic compound. From Klebsiella pneumoniae.
   4641..4762    +  polyA_signal   SV40 poly(A) signal: SV40 polyadenylation signal
   4835..4851    -  protein_bind   lac operator: The lac repressor binds to the lac operator to inhibit transcription in E. coli. This inhibition can be relieved by adding lactose or isopropyl-β-D-thiogalactopyranoside (IPTG). lac repressor encoded by lacI
   4859..4889    -  promoter       lac promoter: promoter for the E. coli lac operon
   4904..4925    -  protein_bind   CAP binding site: CAP binding activates transcription in the presence of cAMP. E. coli catabolite activator protein
   4938..5030    -  CDS            lacI (fragment): lac repressor; lacI; The lac repressor binds to the lac operator to inhibit transcription in E. coli. This inhibition can be relieved by adding lactose or isopropyl-β-D-thiogalactopyranoside (IPTG).
   5213..5801    -  rep_origin     ori: high-copy-number ColE1/pMB1/pBR322/pUC origin of replication
   5972..6832    -  CDS            AmpR: β-lactamase; bla; confers resistance to ampicillin, carbenicillin, and related antibiotics
   6833..6937    -  promoter       AmpR promoter: bla
   6996..7048    -  misc_feature   bom (fragment): basis of mobility region from pBR322
