[The description below was written by a language model from this plasmid's Addgene catalogue record and pLannotate feature annotations shown in this document.]
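Description:
pCMV-P3_AG-Tn is a 7.2 kb mammalian expression plasmid built on a pCMV backbone and designed to produce the P3_AG transposase, recorded as a synthetic insert, in transfected mammalian cells. It is propagated in E. coli as a high-copy plasmid through a ColE1/pUC-type origin and selected with ampicillin via the β-lactamase gene and its native promoter. An f1 phage origin is also present, along with leftover cloning-vector elements (lac promoter and operator, CAP binding site, a lacI fragment and a fragment of the pBR322 bom region) that play no evident role in the construct's function.

The expression cassette starts with the human cytomegalovirus immediate early enhancer and promoter, followed by a T7 promoter, and ends with a bovine growth hormone polyadenylation signal preceded by an antisense SP6 promoter. The roughly 2.7 kb interval between the T7 and SP6 promoters carries no automated annotation; this is presumably where the transposase coding sequence lies, although the feature table does not identify it and the cloning sites are recorded as unknown. No epitope tag or reporter is annotated. A short hit labelled as a truncated HIV-1 5' LTR fragment just downstream of the CMV promoter is only a few dozen bases long and is not evidence of a lentiviral design. Downstream, an SV40 early promoter and SV40 poly(A) signal flank only a fragment of a bleomycin-family resistance gene, so a functional mammalian selection marker appears to be absent.

The plasmid serves as the transposase-supplying component in transposition experiments. It comes from a survey that tested many DNA transposons for activity in human cells to expand genome engineering tools. The record does not describe the matching transposon donor.
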