Addgene plasmid #217106: pCMV-P3_AG-Tn
Purpose: Mammalian expression vector for expression of transposase (CMV promoter)
Depositing lab: Haoyi Wang. Depositing organization: Institute of Zoology, Chinese Academy of Sciences. Publication: Heterologous survey of 130 DNA transposons in human cells highlights their functional divergence and expands the genome engineering toolbox. Zhang T, Tan S, Tang N, Li Y, Zhang C, Sun J, Guo Y, Gao H, Cai Y, Sun W, Wang C, Fu L, Ma H, Wu Y, Hu X, Zhang X, Gee P, Yan W, Zhao Y, Chen Q, Guo B, Wang H, Zhang YE. Cell. 2024 Jul 11;187(14):3741-3760.e30. doi: 10.1016/j.cell.2024.05.007. Epub 2024 Jun 5. PubMed 38843831.
Backbone
  Vector backbone: pCMV
  Vector type: Mammalian Expression
Growth in bacteria
  Bacterial resistance: Ampicillin, 100 μg/mL
  Growth temperature: 37°C
  Growth strain: DH5alpha
  Copy number: High Copy
Gene/Insert
  Gene/Insert name: P3_AG transposase
  Species: Synthetic
  Cloning method: Restriction Enzyme; 5′ cloning site Unknown (unknown if destroyed); 3′ cloning site Unknown (unknown if destroyed)
Terms and licenses: Academic/Nonprofit Terms; Industry Terms: Not Available to Industry
How to cite: pCMV-P3_AG-Tn was a gift from Haoyi Wang (Addgene plasmid # 217106 ; http://n2t.net/addgene:217106 ; RRID:Addgene_217106)
